Addgene plasmid #152289: pGBW-m4134529
Purpose: Mammalian expression plasmid for SARS-CoV-2 M (membrane)
Depositing lab: Ginkgo Bioworks & Benjie Chen. Depositing organization: Ginkgo Bioworks.
Backbone
  Vector backbone: pTwist_CMV_6
  Backbone size w/o insert (bp): 4180
  Vector type: Mammalian Expression
Growth in bacteria
  Bacterial resistance: Ampicillin, 100 μg/mL
  Growth temperature: 37°C
  Growth strain: DH5alpha
  Copy number: High Copy
Gene/Insert
  Gene/Insert name: SARS-CoV-2 M (membrane) (alt names: membrane glycoprotein; M protein)
  Species: Severe acute respiratory syndrome coronavirus 2
  Insert size (bp): 662
  Mutation: wt
  Entrez Gene: M (a.k.a. GU280_gp05)
  Promoter: CMV
  Tag / fusion protein: Cleavable TEV;CBP (C terminal on backbone)
  Cloning method: Unknown
Resource information
  A portion of this plasmid was derived from a plasmid made by: GinkgoBioworks
Depositor comments: NCBI reference sequence: YP_009724393.1
How to cite: pGBW-m4134529 was a gift from Ginkgo Bioworks & Benjie Chen (Addgene plasmid # 152289 ; http://n2t.net/addgene:152289 ; RRID:Addgene_152289)
