[The description below was written by a language model from this plasmid's Addgene catalogue record and the feature table of its GenBank file.]
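Description:
pGBW-m4134529 is a mammalian expression plasmid built on the pTwist_CMV_6 backbone for producing the wild-type membrane (M) glycoprotein of SARS-CoV-2. It is a circular synthetic construct of 4,953 bp that is maintained in E. coli through a high-copy ColE1/pUC-type origin of replication and selected with ampicillin via the beta-lactamase (AmpR) gene. No mammalian selection marker or viral replication element is annotated, so the record points to transient transfection rather than stable line selection.

The expression cassette begins with the human cytomegalovirus immediate early enhancer and promoter, followed by a Kozak consensus for efficient translation initiation. The M coding sequence itself (about 662 bp according to the catalogue entry) is not annotated as a feature in the sequence record, but it fits the unannotated interval between the Kozak sequence and the tag region. Directly downstream, and supplied by the backbone, are a TEV protease recognition site and a calmodulin-binding peptide (CBP). Together they give a C-terminal fusion that can be captured on calmodulin resin in the presence of calcium, after which the tag can be removed by TEV cleavage. An SV40 polyadenylation signal ends the transcript.

The cassette and the bacterial maintenance region are flanked by insulating elements: T7 and rrnG transcription terminators, 5' and 3' beta-globin insulator sequences, and a synthetic poly(A) signal upstream of the CMV enhancer. These would be expected to limit read-through transcription and interference between plasmid regions. The construct belongs to a set of tagged SARS-CoV-2 protein plasmids intended for expression and/or purification in mammalian cells.
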