LOCUS       Exported 4953 bp ds-DNA circular SYN 13-MAY-2021
DEFINITION  Mammalian expression plasmid for SARS-CoV-2 M (membrane).
ACCESSION   .
VERSION     .
KEYWORDS    pGBW-m4134529
SOURCE      synthetic DNA construct
  ORGANISM  synthetic DNA construct
REFERENCE   1 (bases 1 to 4953)
  TITLE     SARS-CoV-2 protein Mammalian expression constructs, tagged, for
            protein expression and/or purification
REFERENCE   2 (bases 1 to 4953)
  AUTHORS   .
  TITLE     Direct Submission
  JOURNAL   Exported May 13, 2021 from SnapGene Server 1.1.58
            http://www.snapgene.com
FEATURES             Location/Qualifiers
     source          1..4953
                     /organism="synthetic DNA construct"
                     /mol_type="other DNA"
     enhancer        1..304
                     /label=CMV enhancer
                     /note="human cytomegalovirus immediate early enhancer"
     promoter        306..508
                     /label=CMV promoter
                     /note="human cytomegalovirus (CMV) immediate early
                     promoter"
     primer_bind     459..479
                     /label=CMV-F
                     /note="Human CMV immediate early promoter, forward primer"
     regulatory      577..586
                     /regulatory_class="other"
                     /note="vertebrate consensus sequence for strong initiation
                     of translation (Kozak, 1987)"
     CDS             1249..1269
                     /codon_start=1
                     /product="tobacco etch virus (TEV) protease recognition and
                     cleavage site"
                     /label=TEV site
                     /translation="ENLYFQS"
     CDS             1270..1347
                     /codon_start=1
                     /product="calmodulin-binding peptide"
                     /label=CBP
                     /note="derived from skeletal muscle myosin light chain
                     kinase; binds calmodulin with nanomolar affinity in the
                     presence of calcium"
                     /translation="KRRWKKNFIAVSAANRFKKISSSGAL"
     polyA_signal    1400..1521
                     /label=SV40 poly(A) signal
                     /note="SV40 polyadenylation signal"
     primer_bind     complement(1411..1430)
                     /label=EBV-rev
                     /note="SV40 polyA terminator, reverse primer"
     primer_bind     1465..1484
                     /label=SV40pA-R
                     /note="SV40 polyA, reverse primer"
     terminator      1636..1682
                     /label=T7 terminator
                     /note="transcription terminator for bacteriophage T7 RNA
                     polymerase"
     terminator      1712..1848
                     /label=rrnG terminator
                     /note="transcription terminator from the E. coli ribosomal
                     RNA rrnG operon (Albrechtsen et al., 1991)"
     misc_feature    1893..1964
                     /label=3' beta-globin insulator
                     /note="insulator downstream of the human beta-globin locus
                     (Farrell et al., 2002)"
     rep_origin      complement(2190..2778)
                     /direction=LEFT
                     /label=ori
                     /note="high-copy-number ColE1/pMB1/pBR322/pUC origin of
                     replication"
     primer_bind     complement(2270..2289)
                     /label=pBR322ori-F
                     /note="pBR322 origin, forward primer"
     CDS             3524..4384
                     /codon_start=1
                     /gene="bla"
                     /product="beta-lactamase"
                     /label=AmpR
                     /note="confers resistance to ampicillin, carbenicillin, and
                     related antibiotics"
                     /translation="MSIQHFRVALIPFFAAFCLPVFAHPETLVKVKDAEDQLGARVGYI
                     ELDLNSGKILESFRPEERFPMMSTFKVLLCGAVLSRIDAGQEQLGRRIHYSQNDLVEYS
                     PVTEKHLTDGMTVRELCSAAITMSDNTAANLLLTTIGGPKELTAFLHNMGDHVTRLDRW
                     EPELNEAIPNDERDTTMPVAMATTLRKLLTGELLTLASRQQLIDWMEADKVAGPLLRSA
                     LPAGWFIADKSGAGERGSRGIIAALGPDGKPSRIVVIYTTGSQATMDERNRQIAEIGAS
                     LIKHW"
     primer_bind     complement(3742..3761)
                     /label=Amp-R
                     /note="Ampicillin resistance gene, reverse primer"
     terminator      4397..4533
                     /label=rrnG terminator
                     /note="transcription terminator from the E. coli ribosomal
                     RNA rrnG operon (Albrechtsen et al., 1991)"
     misc_feature    4685..4756
                     /label=5' beta-globin insulator
                     /note="insulator upstream of the human beta-globin locus
                     (Farrell et al., 2002)"
     terminator      4761..4807
                     /label=T7 terminator
                     /note="transcription terminator for bacteriophage T7 RNA
                     polymerase"
     polyA_signal    4825..4873
                     /note="synthetic polyadenylation signal"
ORIGIN
        1 cgttacataa cttacggtaa atggcccgcc tggctgaccg cccaacgacc cccgcccatt
       61 gacgtcaata atgacgtatg ttcccatagt aacgccaata gggactttcc attgacgtca
      121 atgggtggag tatttacggt aaactgccca cttggcagta catcaagtgt atcatatgcc
      181 aagtacgccc cctattgacg tcaatgacgg taaatggccc gcctggcatt atgcccagta
      241 catgacctta tgggactttc ctacttggca gtacatctac gtattagtca tcgctattac
      301 catgctgatg cggttttggc agtacatcaa tgggcgtgga tagcggtttg actcacgggg
      361 atttccaagt ctccacccca ttgacgtcaa tgggagtttg ttttggcacc aaaatcaacg
      421 ggactttcca aaatgtcgta acaactccgc cccattgacg caaatgggcg gtaggcgtgt
      481 acggtgggag gtctatataa gcagagctgg tttagtgaac cgtcagatca gatctttgtc
      541 gatcctacca tccactcgac acacccgcca gcggccgcca ccatggcgga cagcaacggc
      601 actattacag tcgaagagct taagaaatta ctcgagcagt ggaatttggt aataggattc
      661 ctgtttctaa cgtggatctg tctgctgcaa ttcgcatatg ccaaccggaa tagatttctc
      721 tacatcatta agttgatctt cctgtggctg ctttggcctg tgaccttggc ttgctttgtt
      781 ctggccgccg tgtaccgcat aaactggatt accggtggga tcgctatcgc aatggcgtgc
      841 ctcgtgggcc ttatgtggct gtcctatttt atagcctcat tccgactctt tgctcgtact
      901 aggagtatgt ggtctttcaa tcccgaaaca aatattttac taaacgtccc gctgcatggg
      961 accattttaa caagaccatt gctagagagc gagctcgtga tcggcgcagt tatactgcgg
     1021 ggacacctca ggatcgccgg acaccatctg ggtcgctgtg atattaaaga cctgcccaag
     1081 gaaataacag tggctacctc gcgtactctt tcatactata aactgggagc cagccagaga
     1141 gtggccgggg attctggctt cgcagcatat agtcgataca ggatcgggaa ctacaagctg
     1201 aatacggacc actcctcctc tagtgataat attgcattgc tcgtacagga aaacctttac
     1261 tttcagtcga agaggcgatg gaaaaagaat tttatcgcgg tgagtgcagc caacagattc
     1321 aaaaagatat cctcgtctgg tgccctctaa gctagcttga ctgactgaga tacagcgtac
     1381 cttcagctca cagacatgat aagatacatt gatgagtttg gacaaaccac aactagaatg
     1441 cagtgaaaaa aatgctttat ttgtgaaatt tgtgatgcta ttgctttatt tgtaaccatt
     1501 ataagctgca ataaacaagt taacaacaac aattgcattc attttatgtt tcaggttcag
     1561 ggggaggtgt gggaggtttt ttaaagcaag taaaacctct acaaatgtgg tattggccca
     1621 tctctatcgg tatcgtagca taaccccttg gggcctctaa acgggtcttg aggggttttt
     1681 tgtgcccctc gggccggatt gctatctacc ggcattggcg cagaaaaaaa tgcctgatgc
     1741 gacgctgcgc gtcttatact cccacatatg ccagattcag caacggatac ggcttcccca
     1801 acttgcccac ttccatacgt gtcctcctta ccagaaattt atccttaagg tcgtcagcta
     1861 tcctgcaggc gatctctcga tttcgatcaa gacattcctt taatggtctt ttctggacac
     1921 cactaggggt cagaagtagt tcatcaaact ttcttccctc cctaatctca ttggttacct
     1981 tgggctatcg aaacttaatt aaccagtcaa gtcagctact tggcgagatc gacttgtctg
     2041 ggtttcgact acgctcagaa ttgcgtcagt caagttcgat ctggtccttg ctattgcacc
     2101 cgttctccga ttacgagttt catttaaatc atgtgagcaa aaggccagca aaaggccagg
     2161 aaccgtaaaa aggccgcgtt gctggcgttt ttccataggc tccgcccccc tgacgagcat
     2221 cacaaaaatc gacgctcaag tcagaggtgg cgaaacccga caggactata aagataccag
     2281 gcgtttcccc ctggaagctc cctcgtgcgc tctcctgttc cgaccctgcc gcttaccgga
     2341 tacctgtccg cctttctccc ttcgggaagc gtggcgcttt ctcatagctc acgctgtagg
     2401 tatctcagtt cggtgtaggt cgttcgctcc aagctgggct gtgtgcacga accccccgtt
     2461 cagcccgacc gctgcgcctt atccggtaac tatcgtcttg agtccaaccc ggtaagacac
     2521 gacttatcgc cactggcagc agccactggt aacaggatta gcagagcgag gtatgtaggc
     2581 ggtgctacag agttcttgaa gtggtggcct aactacggct acactagaag aacagtattt
     2641 ggtatctgcg ctctgctgaa gccagttacc ttcggaaaaa gagttggtag ctcttgatcc
     2701 ggcaaacaaa ccaccgctgg tagcggtggt ttttttgttt gcaagcagca gattacgcgc
     2761 agaaaaaaag gatctcaaga agatcctttg atcttttcta cggggtctga cgctcagtgg
     2821 aacgaaaact cacgttaagg gattttggtc atgagattat caaaaaggat cttcacctag
     2881 atccttttaa attaaaaatg aagttttaaa tcaatctaaa gtatatatga gtaaacttgg
     2941 tctgacagtt accaatgctt aatcagtgag gcacctatct cagcgatctg tctatttcgt
     3001 tcatccatag ttgcatttaa atttccgaac tctccaaggc cctcgtcgga aaatcttcaa
     3061 acctttcgtc cgatccatct tgcaggctac ctctcgaacg aactatcgca agtctcttgg
     3121 ccggccttgc gccttggcta ttgcttggca gcgcctatcg ccaggtatta ctccaatccc
     3181 gaatatccga gatcgggatc acccgagaga agttcaacct acatcctcaa tcccgatcta
     3241 tccgagatcc gaggaatatc gaaatcgggg cgcgcctggt gtaccgagaa cgatcctctc
     3301 agtgcgagtc tcgacgatcc atatcgttgc ttggcagtca gccagtcgga atccagcttg
     3361 ggacccagga agtccaatcg tcagatattg tactcaagcc tggtcacggc agcgtaccga
     3421 tctgtttaaa cctagatatt gatagtctga tcggtcaacg tataatcgag tcctagcttt
     3481 tgcaaacatc tatcaagaga caggatcagc aggaggcttt cgcatgagta ttcaacattt
     3541 ccgtgtcgcc cttattccct tttttgcggc attttgcctt cctgtttttg ctcacccaga
     3601 aacgctggtg aaagtaaaag atgctgaaga tcagttgggt gcgcgagtgg gttacatcga
     3661 actggatctc aacagcggta agatccttga gagttttcgc cccgaagaac gctttccaat
     3721 gatgagcact tttaaagttc tgctatgtgg cgcggtatta tcccgtattg acgccgggca
     3781 agagcaactc ggtcgccgca tacactattc tcagaatgac ttggttgagt attcaccagt
     3841 cacagaaaag catcttacgg atggcatgac agtaagagaa ttatgcagtg ctgccataac
     3901 catgagtgat aacactgcgg ccaacttact tctgacaacg attggaggac cgaaggagct
     3961 aaccgctttt ttgcacaaca tgggggatca tgtaactcgc cttgatcgtt gggaaccgga
     4021 gctgaatgaa gccataccaa acgacgagcg tgacaccacg atgcctgtag caatggcaac
     4081 aaccttgcgt aaactattaa ctggcgaact acttactcta gcttcccggc aacagttgat
     4141 agactggatg gaggcggata aagttgcagg accacttctg cgctcggccc ttccggctgg
     4201 ctggtttatt gctgataaat ctggagccgg tgagcgtggg tctcgcggta tcattgcagc
     4261 actggggcca gatggtaagc cctcccgtat cgtagttatc tacacgacgg ggagtcaggc
     4321 aactatggat gaacgaaata gacagatcgc tgagataggt gcctcactga ttaagcattg
     4381 gtaaccgatt ctaggtgcat tggcgcagaa aaaaatgcct gatgcgacgc tgcgcgtctt
     4441 atactcccac atatgccaga ttcagcaacg gatacggctt ccccaacttg cccacttcca
     4501 tacgtgtcct ccttaccaga aatttatcct taagatcccg aatcgtttaa actcgactct
     4561 ggctctatcg aatctccgtc gtttcgagct tacgcgaaca gccgtggcgc tcatttgctc
     4621 gtcgggcatc gaatctcgtc agctatcgtc agcttacctt tttggcagcg atcgcggctc
     4681 ccgacatctt ggaccattag ctccacaggt atcttcttcc ctctagtggt cataacagca
     4741 gcttcagcta cctctcaatt caaaaaaccc ctcaagaccc gtttagaggc cccaaggggt
     4801 tatgctatca atcgttgcgt tacacacaca aaaaaccaac acacatccat cttcgatgga
     4861 tagcgatttt attatctaac tgctgatcga gtgtagccag atctagtaat caattacggg
     4921 gtcattagtt catagcccat atatggagtt ccg
//
